Addgene plasmid #148643: pcDNA3.1-MS2-HA-HsTNRC6A_1210-1709_AF
Purpose: Mammalian Expression of HsTNRC6A_1210-1709
Depositing lab: Elisa Izaurralde. Depositing organization: Max Planck Institute for Developmental Biology.
Backbone
  Vector backbone: Unknown
  Vector type: Mammalian Expression
Growth in bacteria
  Bacterial resistance: Ampicillin, 100 μg/mL
  Growth temperature: 37°C
  Growth strain: DH5alpha
  Copy number: High Copy
Gene/Insert
  Gene/Insert name: HsTNRC6A_1210-1709
  Species: H. sapiens (human)
  Mutation: two non silent mutation D1289V, K1578E compared to the sequence of isoform2 given by Uniprot: Q8NDV7-2
  Entrez Gene: TNRC6A (a.k.a. CAGH26, FAME6, GW1, GW182, TNRC6)
  Cloning method: Unknown
Terms and licenses: Academic/Nonprofit Terms; Industry Terms: Not Available to Industry
Depositor comments: Plasmids from this collection were made available to the research community and donated after the lab closed. Please note that the sequence provided by the depositing laboratory may be theoretical/predicted or based on Sanger sequencing results. There may be discrepancies between sequencing results obtained by Addgene and the depositor sequence. If an Addgene verified sequence is not available, please contact before placing your order to request that our lab fully sequence the plasmid.
How to cite: pcDNA3.1-MS2-HA-HsTNRC6A_1210-1709_AF was a gift from Elisa Izaurralde (Addgene plasmid # 148643 ; http://n2t.net/addgene:148643 ; RRID:Addgene_148643)
