[The description below was written by a language model from this plasmid's Addgene catalogue record and pLannotate feature annotations shown in this document.]
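Description:
pcDNA3.1-MS2-HA-HsTNRC6A_1210-1709_AF is a 7,363 nt mammalian expression plasmid. The catalogue lists its backbone as unknown, but the name and feature layout point to a pcDNA3.1-type vector. It is maintained in E. coli at high copy through a ColE1/pUC-type origin and selected with ampicillin via the β-lactamase gene. An f1 origin is also present. For mammalian cells it carries an SV40 early promoter driving the neomycin/kanamycin phosphotransferase gene, followed by an SV40 polyadenylation signal, an arrangement that normally allows G418 selection of stable transfectants. Several short annotated fragments (bom, HIV-1 LTR, ble, lacI) appear to be partial sequence matches to backbone remnants rather than functional parts.

The expression cassette uses the CMV immediate-early enhancer and promoter and ends at the bovine growth hormone polyadenylation signal. T7 and SP6 promoters flank the insert. The open reading frame encodes the bacteriophage MS2 coat protein, then an HA epitope (annotated as a fragment of a 3xHA tag, so apparently a single copy), then residues 1210–1709 of human TNRC6A (GW182). The annotation tool matched this segment to the mouse orthologue, but the catalogue gives the species as human. It also notes two non-silent changes, D1289V and K1578E, relative to the isoform 2 reference.

TNRC6A is a scaffold protein in miRNA-mediated silencing that binds Argonaute proteins and recruits deadenylase complexes. The MS2 coat protein binds a specific RNA stem-loop, so the fusion is suited to tethering this TNRC6A fragment to reporter mRNAs carrying MS2 binding sites, with HA allowing detection. The record itself states the purpose only as mammalian expression of the fragment.
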