Features (pLannotate 1.2.2; 23 found; start..end, strand, type, name):
     28..80      -  misc_feature   bom (fragment): basis of mobility region from pBR322
    235..614     +  enhancer       CMV enhancer: human cytomegalovirus immediate early enhancer
    615..818     +  promoter       CMV promoter: human cytomegalovirus (CMV) immediate early promoter
    814..847     +  LTR            5' LTR (truncated) (fragment): truncated 5' long terminal repeat (LTR) from HIV-1
    863..881     +  promoter       T7 promoter: promoter for bacteriophage T7 RNA polymerase
    904..1290    +  CDS            MS2: bacteriophage MS2 coat protein binds to a specific stem-loop structure in the viral RNA (Peabody, 1993)
   1333..1359    +  CDS            3xHA (fragment): three tandem HA epitope tags
   1384..2880    +  CDS            Tnrc6a (fragment): TNR6A_MOUSE - Also known as Kiaa1460. Experimental evidence at protein level: Swiss-Prot protein existence level 1. Plays a role in RNA-mediated gene silencing by both micro- RNAs (miRNAs) and short interfering RNAs (siRNAs) (PubMed:22187428). Required for miRNA-dependent repression of translation and for siRNA- dependent endonucleolytic cleavage of complementary mRNAs by argonaute family proteins (PubMed:22187428). As a scaffolding protein, associates with argonaute proteins bound to partially complementary mRNAs, and can simultaneously recruit CCR4-NOT and PAN deadenylase complexes (By simil
   2919..2937    -  promoter       SP6 promoter: promoter for bacteriophage SP6 RNA polymerase
   2963..3187    +  polyA_signal   bGH poly(A) signal: bovine growth hormone polyadenylation signal
   3191..3212    +  promoter       SV40 promoter (fragment): SV40 enhancer and early promoter
   3233..3661    +  rep_origin     f1 ori (sequence partly withheld): f1 bacteriophage origin of replication; arrow indicates direction of (+) strand synthesis
   3675..4004    +  promoter       SV40 promoter: SV40 enhancer and early promoter
   4071..4862    +  CDS            neo: KKA2_KLEPN - Also known as kan, nptII. Experimental evidence at protein level: Swiss-Prot protein existence level 1. Resistance to kanamycin, neomycin, paromomycin, ribostamycin, butirosin and gentamicin B. From Klebsiella pneumoniae.
   4886..5044    +  CDS            ble (fragment): BLE_KLEPN - Experimental evidence at protein level: Swiss-Prot protein existence level 1. Binding protein with a strong affinity to the bleomycin family of antibiotics. Binds to CL990; an antimitotic-antibiotic compound. From Klebsiella pneumoniae.
   5039..5160    +  polyA_signal   SV40 poly(A) signal: SV40 polyadenylation signal
   5233..5249    -  protein_bind   lac operator: The lac repressor binds to the lac operator to inhibit transcription in E. coli. This inhibition can be relieved by adding lactose or isopropyl-β-D-thiogalactopyranoside (IPTG). lac repressor encoded by lacI
   5257..5287    -  promoter       lac promoter: promoter for the E. coli lac operon
   5302..5323    -  protein_bind   CAP binding site: CAP binding activates transcription in the presence of cAMP. E. coli catabolite activator protein
   5336..5428    -  CDS            lacI (fragment): lac repressor; lacI; The lac repressor binds to the lac operator to inhibit transcription in E. coli. This inhibition can be relieved by adding lactose or isopropyl-β-D-thiogalactopyranoside (IPTG).
   5611..6196    -  rep_origin     ori: high-copy-number ColE1/pMB1/pBR322/pUC origin of replication
   6367..7227    -  CDS            AmpR: β-lactamase; bla; confers resistance to ampicillin, carbenicillin, and related antibiotics
   7228..7332    -  promoter       AmpR promoter: bla
>Addgene plasmid #148643 | pcDNA3.1-MS2-HA-HsTNRC6A_1210-1709_AF | depositor full sequence | sequence record 291091 | Full Sequence
GACGGATCGGGAGATCTCCCGATCCCCTATGGTGCACTCTCAGTACAATCTGCTCTGATGCCGCATAGTT
AAGCCAGTATCTGCTCCCTGCTTGTGTGTTGGAGGTCGCTGAGTAGTGCGCGAGCAAAATTTAAGCTACA
ACAAGGCAAGGCTTGACCGACAATTGCATGAAGAATCTGCTTAGGGTTAGGCGTTTTGCGCTGCTTCGCG
ATGTACGGGCCAGATATACGCGTTGACATTGATTATTGACTAGTTATTAATAGTAATCAATTACGGGGTC
ATTAGTTCATAGCCCATATATGGAGTTCCGCGTTACATAACTTACGGTAAATGGCCCGCCTGGCTGACCG
CCCAACGACCCCCGCCCATTGACGTCAATAATGACGTATGTTCCCATAGTAACGCCAATAGGGACTTTCC
ATTGACGTCAATGGGTGGAGTATTTACGGTAAACTGCCCACTTGGCAGTACATCAAGTGTATCATATGCC
AAGTACGCCCCCTATTGACGTCAATGACGGTAAATGGCCCGCCTGGCATTATGCCCAGTACATGACCTTA
TGGGACTTTCCTACTTGGCAGTACATCTACGTATTAGTCATCGCTATTACCATGGTGATGCGGTTTTGGC
AGTACATCAATGGGCGTGGATAGCGGTTTGACTCACGGGGATTTCCAAGTCTCCACCCCATTGACGTCAA
TGGGAGTTTGTTTTGGCACCAAAATCAACGGGACTTTCCAAAATGTCGTAACAACTCCGCCCCATTGACG
CAAATGGGCGGTAGGCGTGTACGGTGGGAGGTCTATATAAGCAGAGCTCTCTGGCTAACTAGAGAACCCA
CTGCTTACTGGCTTATCGAAATTAATACGACTCACTATAGGGAGACCCAAGCTTGCCACCATGGCTTCTA
ACTTTACTCAGTTCGTTCTCGTCGACAATGGCGGAACTGGCGACGTGACTGTCGCCCCAAGCAACTTCGC
TAACGGGGTCGCTGAATGGATCAGCTCTAACTCGCGATCACAGGCTTACAAAGTAACCTGTAGCGTTCGT
CAGAGCTCTGCGCAGAATCGCAAATACACCATCAAAGTCGAGGTGCCTAAAGTGGCAACCCAGACTGTTG
GTGGTGAAGAGCTTCCTGTAGCCGGATGGAGATCTTACTTAAATATGGAACTAACCATTCCAATTTTCGC
CACGAATTCCGACTGCGAGCTTATTGTTAAGGCAATGCAAGGTCTCCTAAAAGATGGAAACCCGATTCCC
TCGGCCATCGCGGCCAACTCCGGCATCTACGGAGGTGGAGGTGGATCTGGTGGATCTCCTCCACATATGG
CTTACCCATACGATGTTCCAGATTACGCTCCTCCAAAGCTTGGATCCACAAACCTGTTGGTGAAGCAGCA
GACTCCACCATCTCAGCAGCAGCCACTCCATCAGCCAGCCATGAAGTCTTTCCTTGACAATGTCATGCCC
CACACTACACCTGAGCTGCAAAAAGGGCCATCACCAATAAATGCTTTCAGCAACTTCCCTATAGGCTTGA
ACTCAAACTTGAATGTAAATATGGATATGAACAGTATTAAAGAGCCACAGTCAAGACTAAGGAAGTGGAC
GACAGTGGTCAGCATTTCTGTGAACACATCTTTGGATCAAAACTCCAGCAAACATGGTGCTATTTCAAGT
GGTTTCAGGCTGGAAGAGTCTCCATTTGTTCCCTATGACTTTATGAACAGCAGTACTTCACCAGCCAGTC
CTCCAGGTTCAATAGGAGATGGCTGGCCACGTGCCAAATCGCCTAACGGCTCTAGCAGTGTTAATTGGCC
ACCAGAATTTCGTCCTGGTGAGCCATGGAAAGGTTATCCAAACATTGACCCTGAAACTGACCCTTACGTC
ACTCCTGGCAGTGTCATAAACAATCTTTCAATTAATACTGTGCGGGAAGTTGACCACCTCAGGGACAGGA
ACAGTGGGTCATCCTCATCCTTGAACACCACGCTGCCTTCAACTAGTGCCTGGTCATCCATTCGTGCCTC
CAACTACAACGTTCCCCTCAGCAGTACAGCACAAAGCACTTCAGCCAGAAATAGTGATTCCAAATTGACA
TGGTCTCCTGGTTCAGTTACAAACACCTCTCTGGCTCATGAGCTGTGGAAGGTCCCTTTGCCACCTAAAA
ACATCACTGCTCCGTCCCGCCCACCTCCGGGACTGACTGGTCAGAAGCCACCCTTGTCTACGTGGGATAA
TTCTCCCCTTCGTATAGGTGGAGGATGGGGAAATTCTGACGCCAGATATACCCCAGGTTCCAGCTGGGGT
GAGAGCAGCTCAGGGAGAATAACAAATTGGCTTGTTCTAAAAAACCTTACACCTCAGATCGATGGCTCAA
CTCTGCGCACTCTGTGCATGCAGCACGGCCCGCTGATCACATTCCACCTGAACCTCCCTCACGGAAATGC
TCTGGTCCGCTACAGTTCAAAAGAAGAGGTAGTGGAGGCACAAAAGTCTCTGCACATGTGTGTACTGGGG
AACACTACTATTCTTGCTGAGTTTGCCAGTGAAGAGGAGATCAGTCGTTTCTTTGCACAAAGCCAGTCTC
TGACCCCTTCTCCCGGCTGGCAGTCTCTCGGGTCCAGCCAGAGCCGGCTGGGCTCCCTCGACTGTTCCCA
CTCATTCTCCAGCCGGACCGATCTCAATCACTGGAATGGTGCTGGGCTGTCGGGAACTAACTGTGGAGAC
CTTCACGGCACTTCACTCTGGGGGACCCCGCATTATTCCACAAGCCTGTGGGGTCCCCCAAGCAGCAGCG
ACCCCCGAGGAATTAGCAGCCCATCTCCCATTAACGCTTTTCTTTCTGTTGACCACCTGGGTGGGGGTGG
AGAGTCCATTGTAACTCGAGTCTAGAGCGGCCGCCTAGAGGGCCCTATTCTATAGTGTCACCTAAATGCT
AGAGCTCGCTGATCAGCCTCGACTGTGCCTTCTAGTTGCCAGCCATCTGTTGTTTGCCCCTCCCCCGTGC
CTTCCTTGACCCTGGAAGGTGCCACTCCCACTGTCCTTTCCTAATAAAATGAGGAAATTGCATCGCATTG
TCTGAGTAGGTGTCATTCTATTCTGGGGGGTGGGGTGGGGCAGGACAGCAAGGGGGAGGATTGGGAAGAC
AATAGCAGGCATGCTGGGGATGCGGTGGGCTCTATGGCTTCTGAGGCGGAAAGAACCAGCTGGGGCTCTA
GGGGGTATCCCC
[124 nt withheld, positions 3233-3356]
C
[91 nt withheld, positions 3358-3448]
A
[49 nt withheld, positions 3450-3498]
CCTTTGACGTTGGAGTCCACGTTCTTT
[37 nt withheld, positions 3526-3562]
ACCCTATCTCGGTCTATTCTTTTGATTTATAAGGGATTTTGCCGATTTCGGCCTATTGGTTAAAAAATGA
GCTGATTTAACAAAAATTTAACGCGAATTAATTCTGTGGAATGTGTGTCAGTTAGGGTGTGGAAAGTCCC
CAGGCTCCCCAGCAGGCAGAAGTATGCAAAGCATGCATCTCAATTAGTCAGCAACCAGGTGTGGAAAGTC
CCCAGGCTCCCCAGCAGGCAGAAGTATGCAAAGCATGCATCTCAATTAGTCAGCAACCATAGTCCCGCCC
CTAACTCCGCCCATCCCGCCCCTAACTCCGCCCAGTTCCGCCCATTCTCCGCCCCATGGCTGACTAATTT
TTTTTATTTATGCAGAGGCCGAGGCCGCCTCTGCCTCTGAGCTATTCCAGAAGTAGTGAGGAGGCTTTTT
TGGAGGCCTAGGCTTTTGCAAAAAGCTCCCGGGAGCTTGTATATCCATTTTCGGATCTGATCAAGAGACA
GGATGAGGATCGTTTCGCATGATTGAACAAGATGGATTGCACGCAGGTTCTCCGGCCGCTTGGGTGGAGA
GGCTATTCGGCTATGACTGGGCACAACAGACAATCGGCTGCTCTGATGCCGCCGTGTTCCGGCTGTCAGC
GCAGGGGCGCCCGGTTCTTTTTGTCAAGACCGACCTGTCCGGTGCCCTGAATGAACTGCAGGACGAGGCA
GCGCGGCTATCGTGGCTGGCCACGACGGGCGTTCCTTGCGCAGCTGTGCTCGACGTTGTCACTGAAGCGG
GAAGGGACTGGCTGCTATTGGGCGAAGTGCCGGGGCAGGATCTCCTGTCATCTCACCTTGCTCCTGCCGA
GAAAGTATCCATCATGGCTGATGCAATGCGGCGGCTGCATACGCTTGATCCGGCTACCTGCCCATTCGAC
CACCAAGCGAAACATCGCATCGAGCGAGCACGTACTCGGATGGAAGCCGGTCTTGTCGATCAGGATGATC
TGGACGAAGAGCATCAGGGGCTCGCGCCAGCCGAACTGTTCGCCAGGCTCAAGGCGCGCATGCCCGACGG
CGAGGATCTCGTCGTGACCCATGGCGATGCCTGCTTGCCGAATATCATGGTGGAAAATGGCCGCTTTTCT
GGATTCATCGACTGTGGCCGGCTGGGTGTGGCGGACCGCTATCAGGACATAGCGTTGGCTACCCGTGATA
TTGCTGAAGAGCTTGGCGGCGAATGGGCTGACCGCTTCCTCGTGCTTTACGGTATCGCCGCTCCCGATTC
GCAGCGCATCGCCTTCTATCGCCTTCTTGACGAGTTCTTCTGAGCGGGACTCTGGGGTTCGAAATGACCG
ACCAAGCGACGCCCAACCTGCCATCACGAGATTTCGATTCCACCGCCGCCTTCTATGAAAGGTTGGGCTT
CGGAATCGTTTTCCGGGACGCCGGCTGGATGATCCTCCAGCGCGGGGATCTCATGCTGGAGTTCTTCGCC
CACCCCAACTTGTTTATTGCAGCTTATAATGGTTACAAATAAAGCAATAGCATCACAAATTTCACAAATA
AAGCATTTTTTTCACTGCATTCTAGTTGTGGTTTGTCCAAACTCATCAATGTATCTTATCATGTCTGTAT
ACCGTCGACCTCTAGCTAGAGCTTGGCGTAATCATGGTCATAGCTGTTTCCTGTGTGAAATTGTTATCCG
CTCACAATTCCACACAACATACGAGCCGGAAGCATAAAGTGTAAAGCCTGGGGTGCCTAATGAGTGAGCT
AACTCACATTAATTGCGTTGCGCTCACTGCCCGCTTTCCAGTCGGGAAACCTGTCGTGCCAGCTGCATTA
ATGAATCGGCCAACGCGCGGGGAGAGGCGGTTTGCGTATTGGGCGCTCTTCCGCTTCCTCGCTCACTGAC
TCGCTGCGCTCGGTCGTTCGGCTGCGGCGAGCGGTATCAGCTCACTCAAAGGCGGTAATACGGTTATCCA
CAGAATCAGGGGATAACGCAGGAAAGAACATGTGAGCAAAAGGCCAGCAAAAGGCCAGGAACCGTAAAAA
GGCCGCGTTGCTGGCGTTTTTCCATAGGCTCCGCCCCCCTGACGAGCATCACAAAAATCGACGCTCAAGT
CAGAGGTGGCGAAACCCGACAGGACTATAAAGATACCAGGCGTTTCCCCCTGGAAGCTCCCTCGTGCGCT
CTCCTGTTCCGACCCTGCCGCTTACCGGATACCTGTCCGCCTTTCTCCCTTCGGGAAGCGTGGCGCTTTC
TCATAGCTCACGCTGTAGGTATCTCAGTTCGGTGTAGGTCGTTCGCTCCAAGCTGGGCTGTGTGCACGAA
CCCCCCGTTCAGCCCGACCGCTGCGCCTTATCCGGTAACTATCGTCTTGAGTCCAACCCGGTAAGACACG
ACTTATCGCCACTGGCAGCAGCCACTGGTAACAGGATTAGCAGAGCGAGGTATGTAGGCGGTGCTACAGA
GTTCTTGAAGTGGTGGCCTAACTACGGCTACACTAGAAGAACAGTATTTGGTATCTGCGCTCTGCTGAAG
CCAGTTACCTTCGGAAAAAGAGTTGGTAGCTCTTGATCCGGCAAACAAACCACCGCTGGTAGCGGTTTTT
TTGTTTGCAAGCAGCAGATTACGCGCAGAAAAAAAGGATCTCAAGAAGATCCTTTGATCTTTTCTACGGG
GTCTGACGCTCAGTGGAACGAAAACTCACGTTAAGGGATTTTGGTCATGAGATTATCAAAAAGGATCTTC
ACCTAGATCCTTTTAAATTAAAAATGAAGTTTTAAATCAATCTAAAGTATATATGAGTAAACTTGGTCTG
ACAGTTACCAATGCTTAATCAGTGAGGCACCTATCTCAGCGATCTGTCTATTTCGTTCATCCATAGTTGC
CTGACTCCCCGTCGTGTAGATAACTACGATACGGGAGGGCTTACCATCTGGCCCCAGTGCTGCAATGATA
CCGCGAGACCCACGCTCACCGGCTCCAGATTTATCAGCAATAAACCAGCCAGCCGGAAGGGCCGAGCGCA
GAAGTGGTCCTGCAACTTTATCCGCCTCCATCCAGTCTATTAATTGTTGCCGGGAAGCTAGAGTAAGTAG
TTCGCCAGTTAATAGTTTGCGCAACGTTGTTGCCATTGCTACAGGCATCGTGGTGTCACGCTCGTCGTTT
GGTATGGCTTCATTCAGCTCCGGTTCCCAACGATCAAGGCGAGTTACATGATCCCCCATGTTGTGCAAAA
AAGCGGTTAGCTCCTTCGGTCCTCCGATCGTTGTCAGAAGTAAGTTGGCCGCAGTGTTATCACTCATGGT
TATGGCAGCACTGCATAATTCTCTTACTGTCATGCCATCCGTAAGATGCTTTTCTGTGACTGGTGAGTAC
TCAACCAAGTCATTCTGAGAATAGTGTATGCGGCGACCGAGTTGCTCTTGCCCGGCGTCAATACGGGATA
ATACCGCGCCACATAGCAGAACTTTAAAAGTGCTCATCATTGGAAAACGTTCTTCGGGGCGAAAACTCTC
AAGGATCTTACCGCTGTTGAGATCCAGTTCGATGTAACCCACTCGTGCACCCAACTGATCTTCAGCATCT
TTTACTTTCACCAGCGTTTCTGGGTGAGCAAAAACAGGAAGGCAAAATGCCGCAAAAAAGGGAATAAGGG
CGACACGGAAATGTTGAATACTCATACTCTTCCTTTTTCAATATTATTGAAGCATTTATCAGGGTTATTG
TCTCATGAGCGGATACATATTTGAATGTATTTAGAAAAATAAACAAATAGGGGTTCCGCGCACATTTCCC
CGAAAAGTGCCACCTGACGTC
